>Addgene plasmid #123331 | pcDNA3-Venus-Venus-FLARE-AKAR | addgene full sequence | sequence record 306914 | Addgene NGS Result
CCTGACGTCGACGGATCGGGAGATCTCCCGATCCCCTATGGTGCACTCTCAGTACAATCTGCTCTGATGC
CGCATAGTTAAGCCAGTATCTGCTCCCTGCTTGTGTGTTGGAGGTCGCTGAGTAGTGCGCGAGCAAAATT
TAAGCTACAACAAGGCAAGGCTTGACCGACAATTGCATGAAGAATCTGCTTAGGGTTAGGCGTTTTGCGC
TGCTTCGCGATGTACGGGCCAGATATACGCGTTGACATTGATTATTGACTAGTTATTAATAGTAATCAAT
TACGGGGTCATTAGTTCATAGCCCATATATGGAGTTCCGCGTTACATAACTTACGGTAAATGGCCCGCCT
GGCTGACCGCCCAACGACCCCCGCCCATTGACGTCAATAATGACGTATGTTCCCATAGTAACGCCAATAG
GGACTTTCCATTGACGTCAATGGGTGGAGTATTTACGGTAAACTGCCCACTTGGCAGTACATCAAGTGTA
TCATATGCCAAGTACGCCCCCTATTGACGTCAATGACGGTAAATGGCCCGCCTGGCATTATGCCCAGTAC
ATGACCTTATGGGACTTTCCTACTTGGCAGTACATCTACGTATTAGTCATCGCTATTACCATGGTGATGC
GGTTTTGGCAGTACATCAATGGGCGTGGATAGCGGTTTGACTCACGGGGATTTCCAAGTCTCCACCCCAT
TGACGTCAATGGGAGTTTGTTTTGGCACCAAAATCAACGGGACTTTCCAAAATGTCGTAACAACTCCGCC
CCATTGACGCAAATGGGCGGTAGGCGTGTACGGTGGGAGGTCTATATAAGCAGAGCTCTCTGGCTAACTA
GAGAACCCACTGCTTACTGGCTTATCGAAATTAATACGACTCACTATAGGGAGACCCAAGCTTGCGGCCG
CCACCATGGTGCGGGGTTCTCATCATCATCATCATCATGGTATGGCTAGCATGACTGGTGGACAGCAAAT
GGGTCGGGATCTGTACGACGATGACGATAAGGATCCCATGGTGAGCAAGGGCGAGGAGCTGTTCACCGGG
GTGGTGCCCATCCTGGTCGAGCTGGACGGCGACGTAAACGGCCACAAGTTCAGCGTGTCCGGCGAGGGCG
AGGGCGATGCCACCTACGGCAAGCTGACCCTGAAGCTGATCTGCACCACCGGCAAGCTGCCCGTGCCCTG
GCCCACCCTCGTGACCACCCTGGGCTACGGCCTGCAGTGCTTCGCCCGCTACCCCGACCACATGAAGCAG
CACGACTTCTTCAAGTCCGCCATGCCCGAAGGCTACGTCCAGGAGCGCACCATCTTCTTCAAGGACGACG
GCAACTACAAGACCCGCGCCGAGGTGAAGTTCGAGGGCGACACCCTGGTGAACCGCATCGAGCTGAAGGG
CATCGACTTCAAGGAGGACGGCAACATCCTGGGGCACAAGCTGGAGTACAACTACAACAGCCACAACGTC
TATATCACCGCCGACAAGCAGAAGAACGGCATCAAGGCCAACTTCAAGATCCGCCACAACATCGAGGACG
GCGGCGTGCAGCTCGCCGACCACTACCAGCAGAACACCCCCATCGGCGACGGCCCCGTGCTGCTGCCCGA
CAACCACTACCTGAGCTACCAGTCCAAGCTGAGCAAAGACCCCAACGAGAAGCGCGATCACATGGTCCTG
CTGGAGTTCGTGACCGCCGCCGGGATCACTCTCGGCATGGACGAGCTGTACAAGCGCATGCATAAGTTTT
CTCAAGAACAGATCGGCGAAAACATTGTGTGCAGGGTCATTTGTACCACGGGTCAAATTCCCATCCGAGA
TTTGTCAGCTGATATTTCACAAGTGCTTAAGGAAAAACGATCCATAAAGAAAGTTTGGACATTTGGTAGA
AACCCAGCCTGTGACTATCATTTAGGAAACATTTCAAGACTGTCAAATAAGCATTTCCAAATACTACTAG
GAGAAGACGGTAACCTTTTATTGAATGACATTTCCACTAATGGGACCTGGTTAAATGGGCAAAAAGTCGA
GAAGAACAGCAATCAGTTACTGTCTCAAGGTGATGAAATAACCGTTGGTGTAGGCGTGGAATCAGATATT
TTATCTCTGGTCATTTTCATAAACGACAAATTTAAGCAGTGCCTCGAGCAGAACAAAGTTGATCGCTCTG
CAGGTAAGCCAGGCAGCGGCGAGGGCAGCACCAAGGGCCTGCGTCGCGCCACCCTGGTGGACGGCGGCAC
CGGCGGCAGCGAGCTCATGGTGAGCAAGGGCGAGGAGCTGTTCACCGGGGTGGTGCCCATCCTGGTCGAG
CTGGACGGCGACGTAAACGGCCACAAGTTCAGCGTGTCCGGCGAGGGCGAGGGCGATGCCACCTACGGCA
AGCTGACCCTGAAGCTGATCTGCACCACCGGCAAGCTGCCCGTGCCCTGGCCCACCCTCGTGACCACCCT
GGGCTACGGCCTGCAGTGCTTCGCCCGCTACCCCGACCACATGAAGCAGCACGACTTCTTCAAGTCCGCC
ATGCCCGAAGGCTACGTCCAGGAGCGCACCATCTTCTTCAAGGACGACGGCAACTACAAGACCCGCGCCG
AGGTGAAGTTCGAGGGCGACACCCTGGTGAACCGCATCGAGCTGAAGGGCATCGACTTCAAGGAGGACGG
CAACATCCTGGGGCACAAGCTGGAGTACAACTACAACAGCCACAACGTCTATATCACCGCCGACAAGCAG
AAGAACGGCATCAAGGCCAACTTCAAGATCCGCCACAACATCGAGGACGGCGGCGTGCAGCTCGCCGACC
ACTACCAGCAGAACACCCCCATCGGCGACGGCCCCGTGCTGCTGCCCGACAACCACTACCTGAGCTACCA
GTCCAAGCTGAGCAAAGACCCCAACGAGAAGCGCGATCACATGGTCCTGCTGGAGTTCGTGACCGCCGCC
GGGATCACTCTCGGCATGGACGAGCTGTACAAGTAAGAATTCTGCAGATATCCATCACACTGGCGGCCGC
TCGAGCATGCATCTAGAGGGCCCTATTCTATAGTGTCACCTAAATGCTAGAGCTCGCTGATCAGCCTCGA
CTGTGCCTTCTAGTTGCCAGCCATCTGTTGTTTGCCCCTCCCCCGTGCCTTCCTTGACCCTGGAAGGTGC
CACTCCCACTGTCCTTTCCTAATAAAATGAGGAAATTGCATCGCATTGTCTGAGTAGGTGTCATTCTATT
CTGGGGGGTGGGGTGGGGCAGGACAGCAAGGGGGAGGATTGGGAAGACAATAGCAGGCATGCTGGGGATG
CGGTGGGCTCTATGGCTTCTGAGGCGGAAAGAACCAGCTGGGGCTCTAGGGGGTATCCCC
[124 nt withheld, positions 3351-3474]
C
[91 nt withheld, positions 3476-3566]
A
[49 nt withheld, positions 3568-3616]
CCTTTGACGTTGGAGTCCACGTTCTTT
[37 nt withheld, positions 3644-3680]
ACCCTATCTCGGTCTATTCTTTTGATTTATAAGGGATTTTGCCGATTTCGGCCTATTGGTTAAAAAATGA
GCTGATTTAACAAAAATTTAACGCGAATTAATTCTGTGGAATGTGTGTCAGTTAGGGTGTGGAAAGTCCC
CAGGCTCCCCAGCAGGCAGAAGTATGCAAAGCATGCATCTCAATTAGTCAGCAACCAGGTGTGGAAAGTC
CCCAGGCTCCCCAGCAGGCAGAAGTATGCAAAGCATGCATCTCAATTAGTCAGCAACCATAGTCCCGCCC
CTAACTCCGCCCATCCCGCCCCTAACTCCGCCCAGTTCCGCCCATTCTCCGCCCCATGGCTGACTAATTT
TTTTTATTTATGCAGAGGCCGAGGCCGCCTCTGCCTCTGAGCTATTCCAGAAGTAGTGAGGAGGCTTTTT
TGGAGGCCTAGGCTTTTGCAAAAAGCTCCCGGGAGCTTGTATATCCATTTTCGGATCTGATCAAGAGACA
GGATGAGGATCGTTTCGCATGATTGAACAAGATGGATTGCACGCAGGTTCTCCGGCCGCTTGGGTGGAGA
GGCTATTCGGCTATGACTGGGCACAACAGACAATCGGCTGCTCTGATGCCGCCGTGTTCCGGCTGTCAGC
GCAGGGGCGCCCGGTTCTTTTTGTCAAGACCGACCTGTCCGGTGCCCTGAATGAACTGCAGGACGAGGCA
GCGCGGCTATCGTGGCTGGCCACGACGGGCGTTCCTTGCGCAGCTGTGCTCGACGTTGTCACTGAAGCGG
GAAGGGACTGGCTGCTATTGGGCGAAGTGCCGGGGCAGGATCTCCTGTCATCTCACCTTGCTCCTGCCGA
GAAAGTATCCATCATGGCTGATGCAATGCGGCGGCTGCATACGCTTGATCCGGCTACCTGCCCATTCGAC
CACCAAGCGAAACATCGCATCGAGCGAGCACGTACTCGGATGGAAGCCGGTCTTGTCGATCAGGATGATC
TGGACGAAGAGCATCAGGGGCTCGCGCCAGCCGAACTGTTCGCCAGGCTCAAGGCGCGCATGCCCGACGG
CGAGGATCTCGTCGTGACCCATGGCGATGCCTGCTTGCCGAATATCATGGTGGAAAATGGCCGCTTTTCT
GGATTCATCGACTGTGGCCGGCTGGGTGTGGCGGACCGCTATCAGGACATAGCGTTGGCTACCCGTGATA
TTGCTGAAGAGCTTGGCGGCGAATGGGCTGACCGCTTCCTCGTGCTTTACGGTATCGCCGCTCCCGATTC
GCAGCGCATCGCCTTCTATCGCCTTCTTGACGAGTTCTTCTGAGCGGGACTCTGGGGTTCGAAATGACCG
ACCAAGCGACGCCCAACCTGCCATCACGAGATTTCGATTCCACCGCCGCCTTCTATGAAAGGTTGGGCTT
CGGAATCGTTTTCCGGGACGCCGGCTGGATGATCCTCCAGCGCGGGGATCTCATGCTGGAGTTCTTCGCC
CACCCCAACTTGTTTATTGCAGCTTATAATGGTTACAAATAAAGCAATAGCATCACAAATTTCACAAATA
AAGCATTTTTTTCACTGCATTCTAGTTGTGGTTTGTCCAAACTCATCAATGTATCTTATCATGTCTGTAT
ACCGTCGACCTCTAGCTAGAGCTTGGCGTAATCATGGTCATAGCTGTTTCCTGTGTGAAATTGTTATCCG
CTCACAATTCCACACAACATACGAGCCGGAAGCATAAAGTGTAAAGCCTGGGGTGCCTAATGAGTGAGCT
AACTCACATTAATTGCGTTGCGCTCACTGCCCGCTTTCCAGTCGGGAAACCTGTCGTGCCAGCTGCATTA
ATGAATCGGCCAACGCGCGGGGAGAGGCGGTTTGCGTATTGGGCGCTCTTCCGCTTCCTCGCTCACTGAC
TCGCTGCGCTCGGTCGTTCGGCTGCGGCGAGCGGTATCAGCTCACTCAAAGGCGGTAATACGGTTATCCA
CAGAATCAGGGGATAACGCAGGAAAGAACATGTGAGCAAAAGGCCAGCAAAAGGCCAGGAACCGTAAAAA
GGCCGCGTTGCTGGCGTTTTTCCATAGGCTCCGCCCCCCTGACGAGCATCACAAAAATCGACGCTCAAGT
CAGAGGTGGCGAAACCCGACAGGACTATAAAGATACCAGGCGTTTCCCCCTGGAAGCTCCCTCGTGCGCT
CTCCTGTTCCGACCCTGCCGCTTACCGGATACCTGTCCGCCTTTCTCCCTTCGGGAAGCGTGGCGCTTTC
TCATAGCTCACGCTGTAGGTATCTCAGTTCGGTGTAGGTCGTTCGCTCCAAGCTGGGCTGTGTGCACGAA
CCCCCCGTTCAGCCCGACCGCTGCGCCTTATCCGGTAACTATCGTCTTGAGTCCAACCCGGTAAGACACG
ACTTATCGCCACTGGCAGCAGCCACTGGTAACAGGATTAGCAGAGCGAGGTATGTAGGCGGTGCTACAGA
GTTCTTGAAGTGGTGGCCTAACTACGGCTACACTAGAAGAACAGTATTTGGTATCTGCGCTCTGCTGAAG
CCAGTTACCTTCGGAAAAAGAGTTGGTAGCTCTTGATCCGGCAAACAAACCACCGCTGGTAGCGGTGGTT
TTTTTGTTTGCAAGCAGCAGATTACGCGCAGAAAAAAAGGATCTCAAGAAGATCCTTTGATCTTTTCTAC
GGGGTCTGACGCTCAGTGGAACGAAAACTCACGTTAAGGGATTTTGGTCATGAGATTATCAAAAAGGATC
TTCACCTAGATCCTTTTAAATTAAAAATGAAGTTTTAAATCAATCTAAAGTATATATGAGTAAACTTGGT
CTGACAGTTACCAATGCTTAATCAGTGAGGCACCTATCTCAGCGATCTGTCTATTTCGTTCATCCATAGT
TGCCTGACTCCCCGTCGTGTAGATAACTACGATACGGGAGGGCTTACCATCTGGCCCCAGTGCTGCAATG
ATACCGCGAGACCCACGCTCACCGGCTCCAGATTTATCAGCAATAAACCAGCCAGCCGGAAGGGCCGAGC
GCAGAAGTGGTCCTGCAACTTTATCCGCCTCCATCCAGTCTATTAATTGTTGCCGGGAAGCTAGAGTAAG
TAGTTCGCCAGTTAATAGTTTGCGCAACGTTGTTGCCATTGCTACAGGCATCGTGGTGTCACGCTCGTCG
TTTGGTATGGCTTCATTCAGCTCCGGTTCCCAACGATCAAGGCGAGTTACATGATCCCCCATGTTGTGCA
AAAAAGCGGTTAGCTCCTTCGGTCCTCCGATCGTTGTCAGAAGTAAGTTGGCCGCAGTGTTATCACTCAT
GGTTATGGCAGCACTGCATAATTCTCTTACTGTCATGCCATCCGTAAGATGCTTTTCTGTGACTGGTGAG
TACTCAACCAAGTCATTCTGAGAATAGTGTATGCGGCGACCGAGTTGCTCTTGCCCGGCGTCAATACGGG
ATAATACCGCGCCACATAGCAGAACTTTAAAAGTGCTCATCATTGGAAAACGTTCTTCGGGGCGAAAACT
CTCAAGGATCTTACCGCTGTTGAGATCCAGTTCGATGTAACCCACTCGTGCACCCAACTGATCTTCAGCA
TCTTTTACTTTCACCAGCGTTTCTGGGTGAGCAAAAACAGGAAGGCAAAATGCCGCAAAAAAGGGAATAA
GGGCGACACGGAAATGTTGAATACTCATACTCTTCCTTTTTCAATATTATTGAAGCATTTATCAGGGTTA
TTGTCTCATGAGCGGATACATATTTGAATGTATTTAGAAAAATAAACAAATAGGGGTTCCGCGCACATTT
CCCCGAAAAGTGCCA
Features (pLannotate 1.2.2; 26 found; start..end, strand, type, name):
     37..89      -  misc_feature   bom (fragment): basis of mobility region from pBR322
    244..623     +  enhancer       CMV enhancer: human cytomegalovirus immediate early enhancer
    624..827     +  promoter       CMV promoter: human cytomegalovirus (CMV) immediate early promoter
    823..856     +  LTR            5' LTR (truncated) (fragment): truncated 5' long terminal repeat (LTR) from HIV-1
    872..890     +  promoter       T7 promoter: promoter for bacteriophage T7 RNA polymerase
    931..951     +  CDS            capTEV™ (fragment): composite tag for in vivo biotinylation, TEV protease cleavage, and 6xHis tagging
    952..984     +  CDS            T7 tag (gene 10 leader): leader peptide from bacteriophage T7 gene 10 promotes efficient translation in E. coli
    988..1011    +  CDS            Xpress™ tag: Xpress™ epitope tag, including an enterokinase recognition and cleavage site
   1018..1734    +  CDS            mVenus: mVenus is a basic (constitutively fluorescent) yellow fluorescent protein published in 2006, derived from Aequorea victoria. It is reported to be a rapidly-maturing monomer with moderate acid sensitivity.
   1744..2166    +  CDS            RAD53 (fragment): RAD53_YEAST - Also known as MEC2, SAD1, SPK1. Experimental evidence at protein level: Swiss-Prot protein existence level 1. Controls S-phase checkpoint as well as G1 and G2 DNA damage checkpoints. Phosphorylates proteins on serine, threonine, and tyrosine. Prevents entry into anaphase and mitotic exit after DNA damage via regulation of the Polo kinase CDC5. Seems to be involved in the phosphorylation of RPH1. From Saccharomyces cerevisiae (strain ATCC 204508 / S288c) (Baker's yeast).
   2257..2976    +  CDS            mVenus: Venus YFP with monomerizing A206K mutation (Nagai et al., 2002; Kremers et al., 2006) mammalian codon-optimized
   3037..3055    -  promoter       SP6 promoter: promoter for bacteriophage SP6 RNA polymerase
   3081..3305    +  polyA_signal   bGH poly(A) signal: bovine growth hormone polyadenylation signal
   3309..3330    +  promoter       SV40 promoter (fragment): SV40 enhancer and early promoter
   3351..3779    +  rep_origin     f1 ori (sequence partly withheld): f1 bacteriophage origin of replication; arrow indicates direction of (+) strand synthesis
   3793..4122    +  promoter       SV40 promoter: SV40 enhancer and early promoter
   4189..4980    +  CDS            neo: KKA2_KLEPN - Also known as kan, nptII. Experimental evidence at protein level: Swiss-Prot protein existence level 1. Resistance to kanamycin, neomycin, paromomycin, ribostamycin, butirosin and gentamicin B. From Klebsiella pneumoniae.
   5004..5162    +  CDS            ble (fragment): BLE_KLEPN - Experimental evidence at protein level: Swiss-Prot protein existence level 1. Binding protein with a strong affinity to the bleomycin family of antibiotics. Binds to CL990; an antimitotic-antibiotic compound. From Klebsiella pneumoniae.
   5157..5278    +  polyA_signal   SV40 poly(A) signal: SV40 polyadenylation signal
   5351..5367    -  protein_bind   lac operator: The lac repressor binds to the lac operator to inhibit transcription in E. coli. This inhibition can be relieved by adding lactose or isopropyl-β-D-thiogalactopyranoside (IPTG). lac repressor encoded by lacI
   5375..5405    -  promoter       lac promoter: promoter for the E. coli lac operon
   5420..5441    -  protein_bind   CAP binding site: CAP binding activates transcription in the presence of cAMP. E. coli catabolite activator protein
   5454..5546    -  CDS            lacI (fragment): lac repressor; lacI; The lac repressor binds to the lac operator to inhibit transcription in E. coli. This inhibition can be relieved by adding lactose or isopropyl-β-D-thiogalactopyranoside (IPTG).
   5729..6317    -  rep_origin     ori: high-copy-number ColE1/pMB1/pBR322/pUC origin of replication
   6488..7348    -  CDS            AmpR: β-lactamase; bla; confers resistance to ampicillin, carbenicillin, and related antibiotics
   7349..7453    -  promoter       AmpR promoter: bla
