[The description below was written by a language model from this plasmid's Addgene catalogue record and pLannotate feature annotations shown in this document.]
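Description:
pcDNA3-Venus-Venus-FLARE-AKAR is a mammalian expression plasmid of about 7.5 kb, built on the Invitrogen pcDNA3 backbone, that encodes a single-colour, yellow-fluorescent biosensor for protein kinase A (PKA) activity. It is propagated in E. coli through a high-copy ColE1/pUC-type origin with ampicillin selection (AmpR under its own bla promoter). An SV40 promoter–neo–SV40 poly(A) cassette allows G418 selection of transfected mammalian cells. The backbone also carries an f1 origin, T7 and SP6 phage promoters flanking the cloning region, and small residual fragments (lac regulatory elements, bom, partial ble and lacI) that have no stated role.

The 1,959 bp insert sits between retained BamHI and EcoRI sites. It is transcribed from the CMV immediate-early enhancer/promoter and terminated by the bovine growth hormone polyadenylation signal. The open reading frame begins with backbone-derived leader tags: 6xHis, the T7 gene 10 leader and the Xpress epitope with its enterokinase site. Two copies of monomeric Venus then flank a central sensing module. The annotated part of that module is a fragment of S. cerevisiae RAD53, which in AKAR-type reporters typically serves as a phosphoamino-acid-binding domain. The short unannotated stretch before the second Venus presumably holds the linker and PKA substrate sequence, though the record does not describe it.

Because both fluorophores are the same, conformational changes in the sensor are read out as changes in homoFRET, detected by fluorescence anisotropy rather than a two-colour emission ratio. The construct is used to monitor PKA signalling in live cells while occupying only one spectral channel.
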