Addgene plasmid #123331: pcDNA3-Venus-Venus-FLARE-AKAR
Purpose: Yellow-fluorescent homoFRET/anisotropy-based biosensor for monitoring Protein Kinase A activity.
Depositing lab: Jin Zhang. Depositing organization: University of California, San Diego (UCSD). Publication: Single-color, ratiometric biosensors for detecting signaling activities in live cells. Ross BL, Tenner B, Markwardt ML, Zviman A, Shi G, Kerr JP, Snell NE, McFarland JJ, Mauban JR, Ward CW, Rizzo MA, Zhang J. eLife. 2018 Jul 3;7. pii: 35458. doi: 10.7554/eLife.35458 PubMed 29968564.
Backbone
  Vector backbone: pcDNA3
  Backbone manufacturer: Invitrogen
  Backbone size w/o insert (bp): 5517
  Total vector size (bp): 7476
  Vector type: Mammalian Expression
  Selectable markers: Neomycin (select with G418)
Growth in bacteria
  Bacterial resistance: Ampicillin, 100 μg/mL
  Growth temperature: 37°C
  Growth strain: DH5alpha
  Copy number: High Copy
Gene/Insert
  Gene/Insert name: Venus-Venus-FLARE-AKAR
  Species: S. cerevisiae (budding yeast), Synthetic
  Insert size (bp): 1959
  Promoter: CMV
  Tag / fusion protein: Venus (N terminal on insert); Venus (C terminal on insert); 6xHIS (N terminal on backbone); T7 tag (gene 10 leader) (N terminal on backbone); Xpress (TM) tag (N terminal on backbone)
  Cloning method: Restriction Enzyme; 5′ cloning site BamHI (not destroyed); 3′ cloning site EcoRI (not destroyed)
  Sequencing primers: 5′ CMV forward; 3′ BGH reverse
Terms and licenses: Academic/Nonprofit Terms; Industry Terms: Not Available to Industry
How to cite: pcDNA3-Venus-Venus-FLARE-AKAR was a gift from Jin Zhang (Addgene plasmid # 123331 ; http://n2t.net/addgene:123331 ; RRID:Addgene_123331)
